Addgene plasmid #91892: pCDH-CMV-mouse Gfi1-GFP
Purpose: 3rd generation lentiviral expression of mouse Gfi1
Depositing lab: Martine Roussel. Depositing organization: St. Jude Children's Research Hospital. Publication: Inactivation of Ezh2 Upregulates Gfi1 and Drives Aggressive Myc-Driven Group 3 Medulloblastoma. Vo BT, Li C, Morgan MA, Theurillat I, Finkelstein D, Wright S, Hyle J, Smith SM, Fan Y, Wang YD, Wu G, Orr BA, Northcott PA, Shilatifard A, Sherr CJ, Roussel MF. Cell Rep. 2017 Mar 21;18(12):2907-2917. doi: 10.1016/j.celrep.2017.02.073. PubMed 28329683.
Backbone
  Vector backbone: Unknown
  Vector type: Mammalian Expression, Lentiviral
  Selectable markers: EGFP
Growth in bacteria
  Bacterial resistance: Ampicillin, 100 μg/mL
  Growth temperature: 37°C
  Growth strain: NEB Stable
  Copy number: High Copy
Gene/Insert
  Gene/Insert name: Gfi1
  Species: M. musculus (mouse)
  Entrez Gene: Gfi1 (a.k.a. Gfi-1, Pal-1, Pal1)
  Promoter: Unknown
  Tag / fusion protein: IRES-EGFP (C terminal on backbone)
  Cloning method: Unknown
  Sequencing primers: 5′ Unknown
Terms and licenses: Academic/Nonprofit Terms; Industry Terms: Not Available to Industry
How to cite: pCDH-CMV-mouse Gfi1-GFP was a gift from Martine Roussel (Addgene plasmid # 91892 ; http://n2t.net/addgene:91892 ; RRID:Addgene_91892)
