[The description below was written by a language model from this plasmid's Addgene catalogue record and pLannotate feature annotations shown in this document.]
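Description:
pCDH-CMV-mouse Gfi1-GFP is a third-generation lentiviral transfer plasmid for expressing mouse Gfi1 in mammalian cells. The catalogue lists both backbone and promoter as unknown, but the name points to the pCDH family and the feature table of the full 8,833 nt sequence shows a CMV enhancer fragment and CMV immediate-early promoter directly upstream of the insert. In bacteria the plasmid is maintained by a high-copy ColE1/pUC-type origin and selected with ampicillin through the β-lactamase gene. Short remnants of lac, rop and bom sequences are backbone leftovers with no evident function.

The viral portion begins with an RSV promoter fused to a truncated HIV-1 5' LTR, which makes genomic RNA production in packaging cells independent of Tat. It is followed by the Ψ packaging signal with a gag fragment, the RRE for Rev-dependent nuclear export, and the cPPT/CTS, which aids nuclear import of the reverse-transcribed genome. The downstream LTR is also annotated as truncated, as expected for a self-inactivating design, and is followed by an SV40 poly(A) signal and SV40 origin.

The internal CMV cassette drives a bicistronic transcript of Gfi1, an EMCV IRES and EGFP, with a WPRE to enhance transcript stability and expression. EGFP is therefore translated separately rather than fused to Gfi1, and it marks transduced cells for sorting or tracking. No drug selection marker for mammalian cells is present. The annotation tool matched Gfi1 only as a fragment, so the completeness of the coding sequence cannot be confirmed from the table. Gfi1 is a zinc-finger transcriptional repressor, and the associated publication concerns its upregulation in Myc-driven Group 3 medulloblastoma, consistent with use for enforced Gfi1 expression.
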