Features (pLannotate 1.2.2; 27 found; start..end, strand, type, name):
    143..369     +  promoter       RSV promoter: Rous sarcoma virus enhancer/promoter
    370..550     +  LTR            5' LTR (truncated): truncated 5' long terminal repeat (LTR) from HIV-1
    597..722     +  misc_feature   HIV-1 Ψ: packaging signal of human immunodeficiency virus type 1
    706..1044    +  CDS            HIV-1 gag (fragment): gag protein from human immunodeficiency virus 1; gag
   1215..1448    +  misc_feature   RRE: The Rev response element (RRE) of HIV-1 allows for Rev-dependent mRNA export from the nucleus to the cytoplasm.
   1825..1925    +  CDS            Rev (fragment): human immunodeficiency virus 1 (HIV-1) Rev protein; rev; enhances nuclear export of unspliced and incompletely spliced viral mRNAs
   1944..2060    +  misc_feature   cPPT/CTS: central polypurine tract and central termination sequence of HIV-1
   2073..2149    +  enhancer       CMV enhancer (fragment): human cytomegalovirus immediate early enhancer
   2150..2353    +  promoter       CMV promoter: human cytomegalovirus (CMV) immediate early promoter
   2451..3368    +  CDS            Gfi1 (fragment): GFI1_MOUSE - Also known as Gfi-1. Experimental evidence at protein level: Swiss-Prot protein existence level 1. Transcription repressor essential for hematopoiesis. Functions in a cell-context and development-specific manner. Binds to 5'-TAAATCAC[AT]GCA-3' in the promoter region of a large number of genes. Component of several complexes, including the EHMT2-GFI1-HDAC1, AJUBA-GFI1-HDAC1 and RCOR-GFI-KDM1A-HDAC complexes, that suppress, via histone deacetylase (HDAC) recruitment, a number of genes implicated in multilineage blood cell development. Regulates neutrophil differentiation, promotes p
   3743..4303    +  misc_feature   IRES: internal ribosome entry site (IRES) of the encephalomyocarditis virus (EMCV)
   4306..5025    +  CDS            EGFP: the original enhanced GFP (Yang et al., 1996) mammalian codon-optimized
   5050..5637    +  misc_feature   WPRE: woodchuck hepatitis virus posttranscriptional regulatory element
   5632..5739    +  CDS            nef (fragment): NEF_SIVS4 - Experimental evidence at protein level: Swiss-Prot protein existence level 1. Interferes with TCR signaling from the cell membrane. Interacts with CD247/TCRZ (TCR zeta chain) and exert potent down- regulation of cell surface TCR/CD3 complexes. From Simian immunodeficiency virus (isolate F236/smH4) (SIV-sm) (Simian immunodeficiency virus sooty mangabey monkey).
   5764..5944    +  LTR            5' LTR (truncated): truncated 5' long terminal repeat (LTR) from HIV-1
   6016..6137    +  polyA_signal   SV40 poly(A) signal: SV40 polyadenylation signal
   6177..6312    +  rep_origin     SV40 ori: SV40 origin of replication
   6369..6385    -  protein_bind   lac operator: The lac repressor binds to the lac operator to inhibit transcription in E. coli. This inhibition can be relieved by adding lactose or isopropyl-β-D-thiogalactopyranoside (IPTG). lac repressor encoded by lacI
   6393..6423    -  promoter       lac promoter: promoter for the E. coli lac operon
   6438..6459    -  protein_bind   CAP binding site: CAP binding activates transcription in the presence of cAMP. E. coli catabolite activator protein
   6472..6564    -  CDS            lacI (fragment): lac repressor; lacI; The lac repressor binds to the lac operator to inhibit transcription in E. coli. This inhibition can be relieved by adding lactose or isopropyl-β-D-thiogalactopyranoside (IPTG).
   6747..7335    -  rep_origin     ori: high-copy-number ColE1/pMB1/pBR322/pUC origin of replication
   7506..8366    -  CDS            AmpR: β-lactamase; bla; confers resistance to ampicillin, carbenicillin, and related antibiotics
   8367..8471    -  promoter       AmpR promoter: bla
   8566..8601    +  CDS            rop (fragment): Rop protein, which maintains plasmids at low copy number; rop
   8703..8802    +  misc_feature   bom (fragment): basis of mobility region from pBR322
   8808..129     -  CDS            lacZα (fragment) (across the origin): LacZα fragment of β-galactosidase; lacZ fragment
>Addgene plasmid #91892 | pCDH-CMV-mouse Gfi1-GFP | addgene full sequence | sequence record 181583 | Addgene NGS Result
GGGAAGGGCGATCGGTGCGGGCCTCTTCGCTATTACGCCAGCTGGCGAAAGGGGGATGTGCTGCAAGGCG
ATTAAGTTGGGTAACGCCAGGGTTTTCCCAGTCACGACGTTGTAAAACGACGGCCAGTGCCAAGCTGACG
CGTGTAGTCTTATGCAATACTCTTGTAGTCTTGCAACATGGTAACGATGAGTTAGCAACATGCCTTACAA
GGAGAGAAAAAGCACCGTGCATGCCGATTGGTGGAAGTAAGGTGGTACGATCGTGCCTTATTAGGAAGGC
AACAGACGGGTCTGACATGGATTGGACGAACCACTGAATTGCCGCATTGCAGAGATATTGTATTTAAGTG
CCTAGCTCGATACATAAACGGGTCTCTCTGGTTAGACCAGATCTGAGCCTGGGAGCTCTCTGGCTAACTA
GGGAACCCACTGCTTAAGCCTCAATAAAGCTTGCCTTGAGTGCTTCAAGTAGTGTGTGCCCGTCTGTTGT
GTGACTCTGGTAACTAGAGATCCCTCAGACCCTTTTAGTCAGTGTGGAAAATCTCTAGCAGTGGCGCCCG
AACAGGGACTTGAAAGCGAAAGGGAAACCAGAGGAGCTCTCTCGACGCAGGACTCGGCTTGCTGAAGCGC
GCACGGCAAGAGGCGAGGGGCGGCGACTGGTGAGTACGCCAAAAATTTTGACTAGCGGAGGCTAGAAGGA
GAGAGATGGGTGCGAGAGCGTCAGTATTAAGCGGGGGAGAATTAGATCGCGATGGGAAAAAATTCGGTTA
AGGCCAGGGGGAAAGAAAAAATATAAATTAAAACATATAGTATGGGCAAGCAGGGAGCTAGAACGATTCG
CAGTTAATCCTGGCCTGTTAGAAACATCAGAAGGCTGTAGACAAATACTGGGACAGCTACAACCATCCCT
TCAGACAGGATCAGAAGAACTTAGATCATTATATAATACAGTAGCAACCCTCTATTGTGTGCATCAAAGG
ATAGAGATAAAAGACACCAAGGAAGCTTTAGACAAGATAGAGGAAGAGCAAAACAAAAGTAAGACCACCG
CACAGCAAGCGGCCACTGATCTTCAGACCTGGAGGAGGAGATATGAGGGACAATTGGAGAAGTGAATTAT
ATAAATATAAAGTAGTAAAAATTGAACCATTAGGAGTAGCACCCACCAAGGCAAAGAGAAGAGTGGTGCA
GAGAGAAAAAAGAGCAGTGGGAATAGGAGCTTTGTTCCTTGGGTTCTTGGGAGCAGCAGGAAGCACTATG
GGCGCAGCGTCAATGACGCTGACGGTACAGGCCAGACAATTATTGTCTGGTATAGTGCAGCAGCAGAACA
ATTTGCTGAGGGCTATTGAGGCGCAACAGCATCTGTTGCAACTCACAGTCTGGGGCATCAAGCAGCTCCA
GGCAAGAATCCTGGCTGTGGAAAGATACCTAAAGGATCAACAGCTCCTGGGGATTTGGGGTTGCTCTGGA
AAACTCATTTGCACCACTGCTGTGCCTTGGAATGCTAGTTGGAGTAATAAATCTCTGGAACAGATTTGGA
ATCACACGACCTGGATGGAGTGGGACAGAGAAATTAACAATTACACAAGCTTAATACACTCCTTAATTGA
AGAATCGCAAAACCAGCAAGAAAAGAATGAACAAGAATTATTGGAATTAGATAAATGGGCAAGTTTGTGG
AATTGGTTTAACATAACAAATTGGCTGTGGTATATAAAATTATTCATAATGATAGTAGGAGGCTTGGTAG
GTTTAAGAATAGTTTTTGCTGTACTTTCTATAGTGAATAGAGTTAGGCAGGGATATTCACCATTATCGTT
TCAGACCCACCTCCCAACCCCGAGGGGACCCGACAGGCCCGAAGGAATAGAAGAAGAAGGTGGAGAGAGA
GACAGAGACAGATCCATTCGATTAGTGAACGGATCTCGACGGTATCGGTTAACTTTTAAAAGAAAAGGGG
GGATTGGGGGGTACAGTGCAGGGGAAAGAATAGTAGACATAATAGCAACAGACATACAAACTAAAGAATT
ACAAAAACAAATTACAAAATTCAAAATTTTATCGATACTAGTATTATGCCCAGTACATGACCTTATGGGA
CTTTCCTACTTGGCAGTACATCTACGTATTAGTCATCGCTATTACCATGGTGATGCGGTTTTGGCAGTAC
ATCAATGGGCGTGGATAGCGGTTTGACTCACGGGGATTTCCAAGTCTCCACCCCATTGACGTCAATGGGA
GTTTGTTTTGGCACCAAAATCAACGGGACTTTCCAAAATGTCGTAACAACTCCGCCCCATTGACGCAAAT
GGGCGGTAGGCGTGTACGGTGGGAGGTTTATATAAGCAGAGCTCGTTTAGTGAACCGTCAGATCGCCTGG
AGACGCCATCCACGCTGTTTTGACCTCCATAGAAGATTCTAGAGCTAGCGAATTCGATATCACCGGTACC
ATGCCGCGCTCATTCCTGGTCAAGAGCAAGAAGGCGCACAGCTATCACCAGCCGCGTTCTCCGGGGCCGG
ACTACTCCCTGCGCCTGGAGACCGTGCCTGCGCCGGGCAGAGCAGAGGGCGGCGCTGTGAGTGCAGGCGA
GTCGAAAATGGAGCCCCGAGAGCGTTTGTCCCCCGACTCTCAGCTTACCGAGGCTCCCGACAGGGCCTCC
GCGTCCCCCAACAGCTGCGAAGGCAGCGTTTGTGACCCCTGCTCCGAGTTCGAGGACTTTTGGAGGCCCC
CTTCTCCCTCCGTGTCTCCAGCGTCGGAGAAGTCACTGTGCCGCTCTCTGGACGAAGCCCAGCCCTACAC
GCTGCCTTTCAAGCCCTATGCATGGAGCGGTCTTGCTGGGTCTGACCTGCGGCACCTGGTGCAGAGCTAT
CGGCAGTGCAGCGCGCTGGAGCGCAGCGCGGGCCTGAGCCTCTTCTGCGAGCGCGGCTCGGAGCCGGGCC
GCCCGGCAGCGCGCTACGGCCCCGAGCAGGCTGCGGGCGGAGCCGGTGCGGGACAGCCAGGGAGCTGCGG
GGTCGCCGGGGGCGCCACCAGCGCTGCGGGCCTGGGGCTCTACGGCGACTTCGCGCCTGCGGCGGCCGGG
CTGTACGAGCGGCCGAGCACAGCAGCAGGCCGGCTGTACCAAGATCATGGCCACGAGCTGCACGCGGACA
AGAGCGTGGGCGTCAAGGTGGAGTCGGAGCTGCTTTGCACCCGTCTGCTGCTGGGCGGCGGCTCCTACAA
ATGCATCAAATGCAGCAAGGTGTTCTCCACACCGCACGGGCTGGAGGTGCACGTGCGCCGGTCCCACAGC
GGCACAAGACCCTTTGCGTGCGAGATGTGCGGCAAGACCTTCGGGCACGCGGTGAGCCTGGAGCAACACA
AGGCAGTGCACTCCCAGGAACGCAGCTTTGACTGTAAGATCTGTGGCAAGAGCTTCAAGAGGTCATCCAC
GCTGTCCACACATCTGCTCATTCACTCGGACACCCGGCCCTATCCCTGTCAGTACTGTGGCAAAAGATTC
CACCAGAAGTCAGATATGAAGAAACACACCTTCATCCACACAGGTGAGAAGCCCCACAAATGCCAGGTGT
GCGGCAAAGCCTTCAGTCAGAGCTCCAACCTCATCACTCATAGCAGAAAGCACACAGGCTTCAAGCCCTT
TGGCTGTGACCTGTGTGGGAAGGGCTTCCAGAGGAAGGTGGATCTCAGGAGGCACCGAGAGACTCAGCAT
GGACTCAAATGACTCGAGCGGGATCAATTCCGCCCCCCCCCTAACGTTACTGGCCGAAGCCGCTTGGAAT
AAGGCCGGTGTGCGTTTGTCTATATGTTATTTTCCACCATATTGCCGTCTTTTGGCAATGTGAGGGCCCG
GAAACCTGGCCCTGTCTTCTTGACGAGCATTCCTAGGGGTCTTTCCCCTCTCGCCAAAGGAATGCAAGGT
CTGTTGAATGTCGTGAAGGAAGCAGTTCCTCTGGAAGCTTCTTGAAGACAAACAACGTCTGTAGCGACCC
TTTGCAGGCAGCGGAACCCCCCACCTGGCGACAGGTGCCTCTGCGGCCAAAAGCCACGTGTATAAGATAC
ACCTGCAAAGGCGGCACAACCCCAGTGCCACGTTGTGAGTTGGATAGTTGTGGAAAGAGTCAAATGGCTC
TCCTCAAGCGTATTCAACAAGGGGCTGAAGGATGCCCAGAAGGTACCCCATTGTATGGGATCTGATCTGG
GGCCTCGGTGCACATGCTTTACATGTGTTTAGTCGAGGTTAAAAAAACGTCTAGGCCCCCCGAACCACGG
GGACGTGGTTTTCCTTTGAAAAACACGATAATACCATGGTGAGCAAGGGCGAGGAGCTGTTCACCGGGGT
GGTGCCCATCCTGGTCGAGCTGGACGGCGACGTAAACGGCCACAAGTTCAGCGTGTCCGGCGAGGGCGAG
GGCGATGCCACCTACGGCAAGCTGACCCTGAAGTTCATCTGCACCACCGGCAAGCTGCCCGTGCCCTGGC
CCACCCTCGTGACCACCCTGACCTACGGCGTGCAGTGCTTCAGCCGCTACCCCGACCACATGAAGCAGCA
CGACTTCTTCAAGTCCGCCATGCCCGAAGGCTACGTCCAGGAGCGCACCATCTTCTTCAAGGACGACGGC
AACTACAAGACCCGCGCCGAGGTGAAGTTCGAGGGCGACACCCTGGTGAACCGCATCGAGCTGAAGGGCA
TCGACTTCAAGGAGGACGGCAACATCCTGGGGCACAAGCTGGAGTACAACTACAACAGCCACAACGTCTA
TATCATGGCCGACAAGCAGAAGAACGGCATCAAGGTGAACTTCAAGATCCGCCACAACATCGAGGACGGC
AGCGTGCAGCTCGCCGACCACTACCAGCAGAACACCCCCATCGGCGACGGCCCCGTGCTGCTGCCCGACA
ACCACTACCTGAGCACCCAGTCCGCCCTGAGCAAAGACCCCAACGAGAAGCGCGATCACATGGTCCTGCT
GGAGTTCGTGACCGCCGCCGGGATCACTCTCGGCATGGACGAGCTGTACAAGTAAAGCGGCCGCGACTCT
AGAGTCGACAATCAACCTCTGATTACAAAATTTGTGAAAGATTGACTGGTATTCTTAACTATGTTGCTCC
TTTTACGCTATGTGGATACGCTGCTTTAATGCCTTTGTATCATGCTATTGCTTCCCGTATGGCTTTCATT
TTCTCCTCCTTGTATAAATCCTGGTTGCTGTCTCTTTATGAGGAGTTGTGGCCCGTTGTCAGGCAACGTG
GCGTGGTGTGCACTGTGTTTGCTGACGCAACCCCCACTGGTTGGGGCATTGCCACCACCTGTCAGCTCCT
TTCCGGGACTTTCGCTTTCCCCCTCCCTATTGCCACGGCGGAACTCATCGCCGCCTGCCTTGCCCGCTGC
TGGACAGGGGCTCGGCTGTTGGGCACTGACAATTCCGTGGTGTTGTCGGGGAAATCATCGTCCTTTCCTT
GGCTGCTCGCCTGTGTTGCCACCTGGATTCTGCGCGGGACGTCCTTCTGCTACGTCCCTTCGGCCCTCAA
TCCAGCGGACCTTCCTTCCCGCGCCCTGCTGCCGGCTCTGCGGCCTCTTCCGCGTCTTCGCCTTCGCCCT
CAGACGAGTCGGATCTCCCTTTGGGCCGCCTCCCCGCCTGGTACCTTTAAGACCAATGACTTACAAGGCA
GCTGTAGATCTTAGCCACTTTTTAAAAGAAAAGGGGGGACTGGAAGGGCTAATTCACTCCCAACGAAGAT
AAGATCTGCTTTTTGCTTGTACTGGGTCTCTCTGGTTAGACCAGATCTGAGCCTGGGAGCTCTCTGGCTA
ACTAGGGAACCCACTGCTTAAGCCTCAATAAAGCTTGCCTTGAGTGCTTCAAGTAGTGTGTGCCCGTCTG
TTGTGTGACTCTGGTAACTAGAGATCCCTCAGACCCTTTTAGTCAGTGTGGAAAATCTCTAGCAGTAGTA
GTTCATGTCATCTTATTATTCAGTATTTATAACTTGCAAAGAAATGAATATCAGAGAGTGAGAGGAACTT
GTTTATTGCAGCTTATAATGGTTACAAATAAAGCAATAGCATCACAAATTTCACAAATAAAGCATTTTTT
TCACTGCATTCTAGTTGTGGTTTGTCCAAACTCATCAATGTATCTTATCATGTCTGGCTCTAGCTATCCC
GCCCCTAACTCCGCCCATCCCGCCCCTAACTCCGCCCAGTTCCGCCCATTCTCCGCCCCATGGCTGACTA
ATTTTTTTTATTTATGCAGAGGCCGAGGCCGCCTCGGCCTCTGAGCTATTCCAGAAGTAGTGAGGAGGCT
TTTTTGGAGGCCTAGACTTTTGCAGAGACCAAATTCGTAATCATGTCATAGCTGTTTCCTGTGTGAAATT
GTTATCCGCTCACAATTCCACACAACATACGAGCCGGAAGCATAAAGTGTAAAGCCTGGGGTGCCTAATG
AGTGAGCTAACTCACATTAATTGCGTTGCGCTCACTGCCCGCTTTCCAGTCGGGAAACCTGTCGTGCCAG
CTGCATTAATGAATCGGCCAACGCGCGGGGAGAGGCGGTTTGCGTATTGGGCGCTCTTCCGCTTCCTCGC
TCACTGACTCGCTGCGCTCGGTCGTTCGGCTGCGGCGAGCGGTATCAGCTCACTCAAAGGCGGTAATACG
GTTATCCACAGAATCAGGGGATAACGCAGGAAAGAACATGTGAGCAAAAGGCCAGCAAAAGGCCAGGAAC
CGTAAAAAGGCCGCGTTGCTGGCGTTTTTCCATAGGCTCCGCCCCCCTGACGAGCATCACAAAAATCGAC
GCTCAAGTCAGAGGTGGCGAAACCCGACAGGACTATAAAGATACCAGGCGTTTCCCCCTGGAAGCTCCCT
CGTGCGCTCTCCTGTTCCGACCCTGCCGCTTACCGGATACCTGTCCGCCTTTCTCCCTTCGGGAAGCGTG
GCGCTTTCTCATAGCTCACGCTGTAGGTATCTCAGTTCGGTGTAGGTCGTTCGCTCCAAGCTGGGCTGTG
TGCACGAACCCCCCGTTCAGCCCGACCGCTGCGCCTTATCCGGTAACTATCGTCTTGAGTCCAACCCGGT
AAGACACGACTTATCGCCACTGGCAGCAGCCACTGGTAACAGGATTAGCAGAGCGAGGTATGTAGGCGGT
GCTACAGAGTTCTTGAAGTGGTGGCCTAACTACGGCTACACTAGAAGAACAGTATTTGGTATCTGCGCTC
TGCTGAAGCCAGTTACCTTCGGAAAAAGAGTTGGTAGCTCTTGATCCGGCAAACAAACCACCGCTGGTAG
CGGTGGTTTTTTTGTTTGCAAGCAGCAGATTACGCGCAGAAAAAAAGGATCTCAAGAAGATCCTTTGATC
TTTTCTACGGGGTCTGACGCTCAGTGGAACGAAAACTCACGTTAAGGGATTTTGGTCATGAGATTATCAA
AAAGGATCTTCACCTAGATCCTTTTAAATTAAAAATGAAGTTTTAAATCAATCTAAAGTATATATGAGTA
AACTTGGTCTGACAGTTACCAATGCTTAATCAGTGAGGCACCTATCTCAGCGATCTGTCTATTTCGTTCA
TCCATAGTTGCCTGACTCCCCGTCGTGTAGATAACTACGATACGGGAGGGCTTACCATCTGGCCCCAGTG
CTGCAATGATACCGCGAGACCCACGCTCACCGGCTCCAGATTTATCAGCAATAAACCAGCCAGCCGGAAG
GGCCGAGCGCAGAAGTGGTCCTGCAACTTTATCCGCCTCCATCCAGTCTATTAATTGTTGCCGGGAAGCT
AGAGTAAGTAGTTCGCCAGTTAATAGTTTGCGCAACGTTGTTGCCATTGCTACAGGCATCGTGGTGTCAC
GCTCGTCGTTTGGTATGGCTTCATTCAGCTCCGGTTCCCAACGATCAAGGCGAGTTACATGATCCCCCAT
GTTGTGCAAAAAAGCGGTTAGCTCCTTCGGTCCTCCGATCGTTGTCAGAAGTAAGTTGGCCGCAGTGTTA
TCACTCATGGTTATGGCAGCACTGCATAATTCTCTTACTGTCATGCCATCCGTAAGATGCTTTTCTGTGA
CTGGTGAGTACTCAACCAAGTCATTCTGAGAATAGTGTATGCGGCGACCGAGTTGCTCTTGCCCGGCGTC
AATACGGGATAATACCGCGCCACATAGCAGAACTTTAAAAGTGCTCATCATTGGAAAACGTTCTTCGGGG
CGAAAACTCTCAAGGATCTTACCGCTGTTGAGATCCAGTTCGATGTAACCCACTCGTGCACCCAACTGAT
CTTCAGCATCTTTTACTTTCACCAGCGTTTCTGGGTGAGCAAAAACAGGAAGGCAAAATGCCGCAAAAAA
GGGAATAAGGGCGACACGGAAATGTTGAATACTCATACTCTTCCTTTTTCAATATTATTGAAGCATTTAT
CAGGGTTATTGTCTCATGAGCGGATACATATTTGAATGTATTTAGAAAAATAAACAAATAGGGGTTCCGC
GCACATTTCCCCGAAAAGTGCCACCTGACGTCTAAGAAACCATTATTATCATGACATTAACCTATAAAAA
TAGGCGTATCACGAGGCCCTTTCGTCTCGCGCGTTTCGGTGATGACGGTGAAAACCTCTGACACATGCAG
CTCCCGGAGACGGTCACAGCTTGTCTGTAAGCGGATGCCGGGAGCAGACAAGCCCGTCAGGGCGCGTCAG
CGGGTGTTGGCGGGTGTCGGGGCTGGCTTAACTATGCGGCATCAGAGCAGATTGTACTGAGAGTGCACCA
TATGCGGTGTGAAATACCGCACAGATGCGTAAGGAGAAAATACCGCATCAGGCGCCATTCGCCATTCAGG
CTGCGCAACTGTT
